>Addgene plasmid #109050 | pXR002: EF1a-dCasRx-2A-EGFP | addgene full sequence | sequence record 261515 | Addgene NGS Result
GCTACAGGGCGCGTGGGGATACCCCCTAGAGCCCCAGCTGGTTCTTTCCGCCTCAGAAGCCATAGAGCCC
ACCGCATCCCCAGCATGCCTGCTATTGTCTTCCCAATCCTCCCCCTTGCTGTCCTGCCCCACCCCACCCC
CCAGAATAGAATGACACCTACTCAGACAATGCGATGCAATTTCCTCATTTTATTAGGAAAGGACAGTGGG
AGTGGCACCTTCCAGGGTCAAGGAAGGCACGGGGGAGGGGCAAACAACAGATGGCTGGCAACTAGAAGGC
ACAGTCGAGGCTGATCAGCGGGTTTAAACGGGCCCTGCTAGAGATTTTCCACACTGACTAAAAGGGTCTG
AGGGATCTCTAGTTACCAGAGTCACACAACAGACGGGCACACACTACTTGAAGCACTCAAGGCAAGCTTT
ATTGAGGCTTAAGCAGTGGGTTCCCTAGTTAGCCAGAGAGCTCCCAGGCTCAGATCTGGTCTAACCAGAG
AGACCCAGTACAGTCCGGATGCAGCTCTCGGGCCATGTGATGAAATGCTAGGCGGCTGTCAAACCTCCAC
TCTAATACTTCTCTCTCCGGGTCATCCATCCCATGCAGGCTCACAGGGTGTAACAAGCGGGTGTTCTCTC
CTTCATTGGCTTCTTCTACCTTCTCTTGCTCAACTGGTACTAGCTTGTAGCACCATCCAAAGGTCAGTGG
ATATCTGATCCCTGGCCCTGGTGTGTAGTTCTGCCAATCAGGGAAGTAGCCTTGTGTGTGGTAGATCCAC
AGATCAAGGATATCTTGTCTTCGTTGGGAGTGAATTAGCCCTTCCAGTCCCCCCTTTTCTTTTAAAAAGT
GGCTAAGATCTACAGCTGCCTTGTAAGTCATTGGTCTTAAAGGTACCTGAGGTGTGACTGGAAAACCCAC
CTCCTCCTCCTCTTGTGCTTCTAGCCAGGCACAATCAGCATTGGTAGCTGCTGTATTGCTACTTGTGATT
GCTCCATGTTTTTCTAGGTCTCGAGGTCGACGGTATCGATGCGGGGAGGCGGCCCAAAGGGAGATCCGAC
TCGTCTGAGGGCGAAGGCGAAGACGCGGAAGAGGCCGCAGAGCCGGCAGCAGGCCGCGGGAAGGAAGGTC
CGCTGGATTGAGGGCCGAAGGGACGTAGCAGAAGGACGTCCCGCGCAGAATCCAGGTGGCAACACAGGCG
AGCAGCCAAGGAAAGGACGATGATTTCCCCGACAACACCACGGAATTGTCAGTGCCCAACAGCCGAGCCC
CTGTCCAGCAGCGGGCAAGGCAGGCGGCGATGAGTTCCGCCGTGGCAATAGGGAGGGGGAAAGCGAAAGT
CCCGGAAAGGAGCTGACAGGTGGTGGCAATGCCCCAACCAGTGGGGGTTGCGTCAGCAAACACAGTGCAC
ACCACGCCACGTTGCCTGACAACGGGCCACAACTCCTCATAAAGAGACAGCAACCAGGATTTATACAAGG
AGGAGAAAATGAAAGCCATACGGGAAGCAATAGCATGATACAAAGGCATTAAAGCAGCGTATCCACATAG
CGTAAAAGGAGCAACATAGTTAAGAATACCAGTCAATCTTTCACAAATTTTGTAATCCAGAGGTTGATTA
TCGATAAGCTTGATATCGAATTCTTACTTGTACAGCTCGTCCATGCCGAGAGTGATCCCGGCGGCGGTCA
CGAACTCCAGCAGGACCATGTGATCGCGCTTCTCGTTGGGGTCTTTGCTCAGGGCGGACTGGGTGCTCAG
GTAGTGGTTGTCGGGCAGCAGCACGGGGCCGTCGCCGATGGGGGTGTTCTGCTGGTAGTGGTCGGCGAGC
TGCACGCTGCCGTCCTCGATGTTGTGGCGGATCTTGAAGTTCACCTTGATGCCGTTCTTCTGCTTGTCGG
CCATGATATAGACGTTGTGGCTGTTGTAGTTGTACTCCAGCTTGTGCCCCAGGATGTTGCCGTCCTCCTT
GAAGTCGATGCCCTTCAGCTCGATGCGGTTCACCAGGGTGTCGCCCTCGAACTTCACCTCGGCGCGGGTC
TTGTAGTTGCCGTCGTCCTTGAAGAAGATGGTGCGCTCCTGGACGTAGCCTTCGGGCATGGCGGACTTGA
AGAAGTCGTGCTGCTTCATGTGGTCGGGGTAGCGGCTGAAGCACTGCACGCCGTAGGTCAGGGTGGTCAC
GAGGGTGGGCCAGGGCACGGGCAGCTTGCCGGTGGTGCAGATGAACTTCAGGGTCAGCTTGCCGTAGGTG
GCATCGCCCTCGCCCTCGCCGGACACGCTGAACTTGTGGCCGTTTACGTCGCCGTCCAGCTCGACCAGGA
TGGGCACCACCCCGGTGAACAGCTCCTCGCCCTTGCTCACTGGGCCAGGATTCTCCTCGACGTCACCGCA
TGTTAGCAGACTTCCTCTGCCCTCTCCACTGCCGCTAGCAGCGTAATCTGGAACATCGTATGGGTAAGCG
GCCGCCACCTTCCTCTTTTTCTTAGGTCCGGATCCGGAATTGCCGGACACCTTCTTTTTCTCCTTGTCGA
ACTTGGCGGCCTCGTTCCTATCGAACAGGGCCTCGATGCTCAGGTTCTTAAACCTGGGGATACAGTAGCC
GAAAGGCACACACAGCAGTTTCAGGAGCCTATCGTTGTACTTCTTCTCGTCATTCACAGCGTCGAAGTAC
TCGGACACCTTTCCGCTGCTTTTCTCGTACCTCTCATTCATGATAATTCTCTGCATGATGTAATGGTACA
GTTGGAAGTAGGAATTGACCTCGGCAATGTCGTTGATATAGGCGTGGACATACCTGGCCACTTCCAGGGC
GACGGCCTTGTTTGCGAACAGGGTACATGTCTTGTTGTCAATTCTCAGGAGGTCCTCCCTGATGATCACA
TTCCACTTGGTGTTCCTCAGGTAGGCGTTCAGGGCGGTTTTGGCCTTCTCCCTGTTAATCTGCCTGGTGA
ACTCCTCGGCTTTCTTCTCGTCGCTGTATTTGATGTAATTGGCATACAGCTTGGGGTTGGCGCTCTCGAG
GCTGTCAATGCTCTCCTTGGCTCTTTCAGCCATCTCCTTTTCCACGTCCTTTCTCTTATCGGGGGCAGTT
TCATCAATGCCAGCGCAGAGCTTGGTGACGGAGCTGAATCCCTTCTCTTCCAGTTTCTTGAGATTGATGT
CGTAGCCTTTCTCCTTGTACAGTTGAGCATCACGCTCGACGCAATGGAATCCGATGACGTACCTGGCGTT
GATATTGACAATATTCTTGAGGATGTGGTAGATCACGGTGAGGTACAGGCTGATGATCTTTTTAAACTTC
TCCCTCTCGGCGTTTTCCCTGCCGGTGTCCTCAATGACGCTCCTTTTCTTGTCGAATTGGTCGTAGTTCA
TTCCGGTGATGATCTTTGTGAGAGCGTCCACCTTTTCGCTCACGCTCTTGCCCTTATCCTTTCCGATACA
AGTTTCGTAGTACCTGTCGATCTGGTTCTTGCCGTTCTGGCCCTGTTTTTTCTGGATGTCAGCGATCCTG
CCGAGCACGAACTTCACCACGGCCTCGTTTTTGGCGATCTCATGGAGGTGGGCAGGATCACCGTATCTGA
TCAGGTAGTGGAACCTTTTATTGCTGATCACGTTATTAATAATGAAATTTCTCATGCCGTGCTTGCCTTT
CTTGAGCTTGTTTCCGTTCTCGTCCAGGGAAAAGGTGTCGGCGAGGGCCTTGAGCTCATCATAGGACAGG
TTGGTTCCTAAAATACGGATGGCGTCGATATACATGGCCCTCCTGGCATCGGCAATAGGTTCTCCCATTC
TAGCGAAGGACTTGATCAGCCTCAGCTCATCGGCGATCTTGGCGGAGTCTTTGAAAAAGGCGTATTCCTC
CACGAACTTAGCGTTGACTCCGATGAGAGGCATCACCTTCAGGAAGCTCTGGATGTTATCGAATTTATTA
ATCAGGGTGGTCAGGAGGTCGTTGATCTCCTTGCCATCCAGGAACATGGTCAGGGCATACATGAGTTTGC
TGAAGGCGGAAACATCACGGCCAGCGGGCAGGATTCTGGGCAGTCTAGGGGCGTCCTTCTTCTTATACTC
TCTTGTCTTGTTTCCCCTAAATTCCTTGATGTTGTGCATGATATTTTCGAGCTTTCTCCAAATTCTATTA
GCTTCATCGTAGTAGAGGGCATCCTTCTGGTCGTCGTTGAAGGAGCCCCTCAGGTTAATCACAAAGATAT
CCTTCTCGCTCAGGGACTTCTCATTATCGGGGAGGGACTTATTGGCGGCAGCCACCTTGGCATCCTCTTC
GATGTAATACCTATAAATCACAAAGTCCATCATGGTGTAGACCTTGGTCCTGATGGAGTCGAACACCTTA
TGATTTTTCCTGATCTCGGACATATCCTTCCTGTCCAGCATCACTTCCCTGAGCTTGGTGATATTGAATC
CGAGGTTTTTCTGCTCTTTCATAATGCTGAATCTGAAATATTGTTCGGCGAATTCGGCAGGGTTGATTCC
CAGAGTTTCGGCAATATAGTTCACGTTGGCGGCGGAGTTCTTGGAGAAGGAGTTGGTCAGCTCATTGGTG
ATCCTGTCGTAGAGGTAGTTGAGGGTGGAGATGTATTCGTTGTCGAGGTTCTTATCGAGGTTGTAGAGCC
AGGTCCTGGAGATCCTGGACTCTTCTTCGTTGTTAGCGACCACCCAGTGCGCCAGTCCGCTCAGGAGGGC
CAGAATGTCATAGCATTCGTTGCCGTAATTGATGATGTAATTTCTGCCCTCCTTGCTGAAAAAGGCCTGG
CCGAAATAGCCGAGTCTGGGGTTATCGAGGAAGTTGTCGAACTCGTCATACTGGGCCTTGATGGCGTTGA
TGAGCTTATCGTTATTGTTGAAAGCGGCCCTATGGTGCTCGGGGTCTTTGAATTCGTCGTAGGTATACAC
TGTGGAGAACTTGCCGAATCCAATAATGTCCTTATCCAGGCCGGAGATATTGTTGACGGCGTAGGCGGCG
TTGGTAATGTATTCGGCGAGGATTTTTTCAATGTCCAGGATGTTATGGATCACCTGGATACAAATATTGT
CATTGCCATCAGCGCTCTCGCCGAAGTACCTCTTTTCCAGAGTTTCCTTCAGGCCGAGCATATCCTGCTG
GACGGGTCCTGTATACAGAGGGTTGTTAGCCACCACGGCGTAGCCCTTAGGATGGCTGAATTTGGCGTTG
CCGATCTTATAGCCGGCGTTTTTATCGGCCATTTCAGCGCTGAAGGCCTCGCCCTCATTCACGCTCCTGA
TGCTGTCGCCCTCCACGATCTTTTCCAGCCTGGCGTCGCTGCCTTCGGCGAAGGTTGTCATGTACACTTT
GGAGCCGGACACGAGTGTGGACTTCACGCCCATGCCCTTGGCGAAGGACTTTTTTTTTTCGATGCTGGCC
TCCACCTTTCTCTTCTTCTTGGGGCTCATGGTGGCCGTACGTCACGACACCTGAAATGGAAGAAAAAAAC
TTTGAACCACTGTCTGAGGCTTGAGAATGAACCAAGATCCAAACTCAAAAAGGGCAAATTCCAAGGAGAA
TTACATCAAGTGCCAAGCTGGCCTAACTTCAGTCTCCACCCACTCAGTGTGGGGAAACTCCATCGCATAA
AACCCCTCCCCCCAACCTAAAGACGACGTACTCCAAAAGCTCGAGAACTAATCGAGGTGCCTGGACGGCG
CCCGGTACTCCGTGGAGTCACATGAAGCGACGGCTGAGGACGGAAAGGCCCTTTTCCTTTGTGTGGGTGA
CTCACCCGCCCGCTCTCCCGAGCGCCGCGTCCTCCATTTTGAGCTCCCTGCAGCAGGGCCGGGAAGCGGC
CATCTTTCCGCTCACGCAACTGGTGCCGACCGGGCCAGCCTTGCCGCCCAGGGCGGGGCGATACACGGCG
GCGCGAGGCCAGGCACCAGAGCAGGCCGGCCAGCTTGAGACTACCCCCGTCCGATTCTCGGTGGCCGCGC
TCGCAGGCCCCGCCTCGCCGAACATGTGCGCTGGGACGCACGGGCCCCGTCGCCGCCCGCGGCCCCAAAA
ACCGAAATACCAGTGTGCAGATCTTGGCCCGCATTTACAAGACTATCTTGCCAGAAAAAAAGCGTCGCAG
CAGGTCATCAAAAATTTTAAATGGCTAGAGACTTATCGAAAGCAGCGAGACAGGCGCGAAGGTGCCACCA
GATTCGCACGCGGCGGCCCCAGCGCCCAGGCCAGGCCTCAACTCAAGCACGAGGCGAAGGGGCTCCTTAA
GCGCAAGGCCTCGAACTCTCCCACCCACTTCCAACCCGAAGCTCGGGATCAAGAATCACGTACTGCAGCC
AGGTGGAAGTAATTCAAGGCACGCAAGGGCCATAACCCGTAAAGAGGCCAGGCCCGCGGGAACCACACAC
GGCACTTACCTGTGTTCTGGCGGCAAACCCGTTGCGAAAAAGAACGTTCACGGCGACTACTGCACTTATA
TACGGTTCTCCCCCACCCTCGGGAAAAAGGCGGAGCCAGTACACGACATCACTTTCCCAGTTTACCCCGC
GCCACCTTCTCTAGGCACCGGTTCAATTGCCGACCCCTCCCCCCAACTTCTCGGGGACTGTGGGCGATGT
GCGCTCTGCCCACTGACGGGCACCGGAGCCAATTCCCACTCCTTTCAAGACCTAGAAGGTCCATTAGCTG
CAAAGATTCCTCTCTGTTTAAAACTTTATCCATCTTTGCATTAATTAACCAAACTGGATCTCTGCTGTCC
CTGTAATAAACCCGAAAATTTTGAATTTTTGTAATTTGTTTTTGTAATTCTTTAGTTTGTATGTCTGTTG
CTATTATGTCTACTATTCTTTCCCCTGCACTGTACCCCCCAATCCCCCCTTTTCTTTTAAAATTGTGGAT
GAATACTGCCATTTGTCTGCAGAATTGGCGCACGCAGTGCCGATCCGTTCACTAATCGAATGGATCTGTC
TCTGTCTCTCTCTCCACCTTCTTCTTCTATTCCTTCGGGCCTGTCGGGTCCCCTCGGGGTTGGGAGGTGG
GTCTGAAACGATAATGGTGAATATCCCTGCCTAACTCTATTCACTATAGAAAGTACAGCAAAAACTATTC
TTAAACCTACCAAGCCTCCTACTATCATTATGAATAATTTTATATACCACAGCCAATTTGTTATGTTAAA
CCAATTCCACAAACTTGCCCATTTATCTAATTCCAATAATTCTTGTTCATTCTTTTCTTGCTGGTTTTGC
GATTCTTCAATTAAGGAGTGTATTAAGCTTGTGTAATTGTTAATTTCTCTGTCCCACTCCATCCAGGTCG
TGTGATTCCAAATCTGTTCCAGAGATTTATTACTCCAACTAGCATTCCAAGGCACAGCAGTGGTGCAAAT
GAGTTTTCCAGAGCAACCCCAAATCCCCAGGAGCTGTTGATCCTTTAGGTATCTTTCCACAGCCAGGATT
CTTGCCTGGAGCTGCTTGATGCCCCAGACTGTGAGTTGCAACAGATGCTGTTGCGCCTCAATAGCCCTCA
GCAAATTGTTCTGCTGCTGCACTATACCAGACAATAATTGTCTGGCCTGTACCGTCAGCGTCATTGACGC
TGCGCCCATAGTGCTTCCTGCTGCTCCCAAGAACCCAAGGAACAAAGCTCCTATTCCCACTGCTCTTTTT
TCTCTCTGCACCACTCTTCTCTTTGCCTTGGTGGGTGCTACTCCTAATGGTTCAATTTTTACTACTTTAT
ATTTATATAATTCACTTCTCCAATTGTCCCTCATATCTCCTCCTCCAGGTCTGAAGATCAGCGGCCGCTT
GCTGTGCGGTGGTCTTACTTTTGTTTTGCTCTTCCTCTATCTTGTCTAAAGCTTCCTTGGTGTCTTTTAT
CTCTATCCTTTGATGCACACAATAGAGGGTTGCTACTGTATTATATAATGATCTAAGTTCTTCTGATCCT
GTCTGAAGGGATGGTTGTAGCTGTCCCAGTATTTGTCTACAGCCTTCTGATGTTTCTAACAGGCCAGGAT
TAACTGCGAATCGTTCTAGCTCCCTGCTTGCCCATACTATATGTTTTAATTTATATTTTTTCTTTCCCCC
TGGCCTTAACCGAATTTTTTCCCATCGCGATCTAATTCTCCCCCGCTTAATACTGACGCTCTCGCACCCA
TCTCTCTCCTTCTAGCCTCCGCTAGTCAAAATTTTTGGCGTACTCACCAGTCGCCGCCCCTCGCCTCTTG
CCGTGCGCGCTTCAGCAAGCCGAGTCCTGCGTCGAGAGAGCTCCTCTGGTTTCCCTTTCGCTTTCAAGTC
CCTGTTCGGGCGCCACTGCTAGAGATTTTCCACACTGACTAAAAGGGTCTGAGGGATCTCTAGTTACCAG
AGTCACACAACAGACGGGCACACACTACTTGAAGCACTCAAGGCAAGCTTTATTGAGGCTTAAGCAGTGG
GTTCCCTAGTTAGCCAGAGAGCTCCCAGGCTCAGATCTGGTCTAACCAGAGAGACCCAGTACAGGCAAAA
CGCGCTGCTTATATAGACCTCCCACCGTACACGCCTACCGCCCATTTGCGTCAATGGGGCGGAGTTGTTA
CGACATTTTGGAAAGTCCCGTTGATTTTGGTGCCAAAACAAACTCCCATTGACGTCAATGGGGTGGAGAC
TTGGAAATCCCCGTGAGTCAAACCGCTATCCACGCCCATTGATGTACTGCCAAAACCGCATCACCATGGT
AATAGCGATGACTAATACGTAGATGTACTGCCAAGTAGGAAAGTCCCATAAGGTCATGTACTGGGCATAA
TGCCAGGCGGGCCATTTACCGTCATTGACGTCAATAGGGGGCGTACTTGGCATATGATACACTTGATGTA
CTGCCAAGTGGGCAGTTTACCGTAAATACTCCACCCATTGACGTCAATGGAAAGTCCCTATTGGCGTTAC
TATGGGAACATACGTCATTATTGACGTCAATGGGCGGGGGTCGTTGGGCGGTCAGCCAGGCGGGCCATTT
ACCGTAAGTTATGTAACGCGGAACTCCATATATGGGCTATGAACTAATGACCCCGTAATTGATTACTATT
AATAACTAGTCAATAATCAATGTCAACGCGTATATCTGGCCCGTACATCGCGAAGCAGCGCAAAACGCCT
AACCCTAAGCAGATTCTTCATGCAATTGTCGGTCAAGCCTTGCCTTGTTGTAGCTTAAATTTTGCTCGCG
CACTACTCAGCGACCTCCAACACACAAGCAGGGAGCAGATACTGGCTTAACTATGCGGCATCAGAGCAGA
TTGTACTGAGAGTGCACCATAGGGGATCGGGAGATCTCCCGATCCGTCGACGTCAGGTGGCACTTTTCGG
GGAAATGTGCGCGGAACCCCTATTTGTTTATTTTTCTAAATACATTCAAATATGTATCCGCTCATGAGAC
AATAACCCTGATAAATGCTTCAATAATATTGAAAAAGGAAGAGTATGAGTATTCAACATTTCCGTGTCGC
CCTTATTCCCTTTTTTGCGGCATTTTGCCTTCCTGTTTTTGCTCACCCAGAAACGCTGGTGAAAGTAAAA
GATGCTGAAGATCAGTTGGGTGCACGAGTGGGTTACATCGAACTGGATCTCAACAGCGGTAAGATCCTTG
AGAGTTTTCGCCCCGAAGAACGTTTTCCAATGATGAGCACTTTTAAAGTTCTGCTATGTGGCGCGGTATT
ATCCCGTATTGACGCCGGGCAAGAGCAACTCGGTCGCCGCATACACTATTCTCAGAATGACTTGGTTGAG
TACTCACCAGTCACAGAAAAGCATCTTACGGATGGCATGACAGTAAGAGAATTATGCAGTGCTGCCATAA
CCATGAGTGATAACACTGCGGCCAACTTACTTCTGACAACGATCGGAGGACCGAAGGAGCTAACCGCTTT
TTTGCACAACATGGGGGATCATGTAACTCGCCTTGATCGTTGGGAACCGGAGCTGAATGAAGCCATACCA
AACGACGAGCGTGACACCACGATGCCTGTAGCAATGGCAACAACGTTGCGCAAACTATTAACTGGCGAAC
TACTTACTCTAGCTTCCCGGCAACAATTAATAGACTGGATGGAGGCGGATAAAGTTGCAGGACCACTTCT
GCGCTCGGCCCTTCCGGCTGGCTGGTTTATTGCTGATAAATCTGGAGCCGGTGAGCGTGGGTCTCGCGGT
ATCATTGCAGCACTGGGGCCAGATGGTAAGCCCTCCCGTATCGTAGTTATCTACACGACGGGGAGTCAGG
CAACTATGGATGAACGAAATAGACAGATCGCTGAGATAGGTGCCTCACTGATTAAGCATTGGTAACTGTC
AGACCAAGTTTACTCATATATACTTTAGATTGATTTAAAACTTCATTTTTAATTTAAAAGGATCTAGGTG
AAGATCCTTTTTGATAATCTCATGACCAAAATCCCTTAACGTGAGTTTTCGTTCCACTGAGCGTCAGACC
CCGTAGAAAAGATCAAAGGATCTTCTTGAGATCCTTTTTTTCTGCGCGTAATCTGCTGCTTGCAAACAAA
AAAACCACCGCTACCAGCGGTGGTTTGTTTGCCGGATCAAGAGCTACCAACTCTTTTTCCGAAGGTAACT
GGCTTCAGCAGAGCGCAGATACCAAATACTGTTCTTCTAGTGTAGCCGTAGTTAGGCCACCACTTCAAGA
ACTCTGTAGCACCGCCTACATACCTCGCTCTGCTAATCCTGTTACCAGTGGCTGCTGCCAGTGGCGATAA
GTCGTGTCTTACCGGGTTGGACTCAAGACGATAGTTACCGGATAAGGCGCAGCGGTCGGGCTGAACGGGG
GGTTCGTGCACACAGCCCAGCTTGGAGCGAACGACCTACACCGAACTGAGATACCTACAGCGTGAGCTAT
GAGAAAGCGCCACGCTTCCCGAAGGGAGAAAGGCGGACAGGTATCCGGTAAGCGGCAGGGTCGGAACAGG
AGAGCGCACGAGGGAGCTTCCAGGGGGAAACGCCTGGTATCTTTATAGTCCTGTCGGGTTTCGCCACCTC
TGACTTGAGCGTCGATTTTTGTGATGCTCGTCAGGGGGGCGGAGCCTATGGAAAAACGCCAGCAACGCGG
CCTTTTTACGGTTCCTGGCCTTTTGCTGGCCTTTTGCTCACATGTTCTTTCCTGCGTTATCCCCTGATTC
TGTGGATAACCGTATTACCGCCTTTGAGTGAGCTGATACCGCTCGCCGCAGCCGAACGACCGAGCGCAGC
GAGTCAGTGAGCGAGGAAGCGGAAGAGCGCCCAATACGCAAACCGCCTCTCCCCGCGCGTTGGCCGATTC
ATTAATGCAGCTGGCACGACAGGTTTCCCGACTGGAAAGCGGGCAGTGAGCGCAACGCAATTAATGTGAG
TTAGCTCACTCATTAGGCACCCCAGGCTTTACACTTTATGCTTCCGGCTCGTATGTTGTGTGGAATTGTG
AGCGGATAACAATTTCACACAGGAAACAGCTATGACCATGATTACGCCAAGCTCTAGCTAGAGGTCGACG
GTATACAGACATGATAAGATACATTGATGAGTTTGGACAAACCACAACTAGAATGCAGTGAAAAAAATGC
TTTATTTGTGAAATTTGTGATGCTATTGCTTTATTTGTAACCATTATAAGCTGCAATAAACAAGTTGGGG
TGGGCGAAGAACTCCAGCATGAGATCCCCGCGCTGGAGGATCATCCAGCCGGCGTCCCGGAAAACGATTC
CGAAGCCCAACCTTTCATAGAAGGCGGCGGTGGAATCGAAATCTCGTAGCACGTGTCAGTCCTGCTCCTC
GGCCACGAAGTGCACGCAGTTGCCGGCCGGGTCGCGCAGGGCGAACTCCCGCCCCCACGGCTGCTCGCCG
ATCTCGGTCATGGCCGGCCCGGAGGCGTCCCGGAAGTTCGTGGACACGACCTCCGACCACTCGGCGTACA
GCTCGTCCAGGCCGCGCACCCACACCCAGGCCAGGGTGTTGTCCGGCACCACCTGGTCCTGGACCGCGCT
GATGAACAGGGTCACGTCGTCCCGGACCACACCGGCGAAGTCGTCCTCCACGAAGTCCCGGGAGAACCCG
AGCCGGTCGGTCCAGAACTCGACCGCTCCGGCGACGTCGCGCGCGGTGAGCACCGGAACGGCACTGGTCA
ACTTGGCCATGGTTTAGTTCCTCACCTTGTCGTATTATACTATGCCGATATACTATGCCGATGATTAATT
GTCAACACGTGCTGATCAGATCCGAAAATGGATATACAAGCTCCCGGGAGCTTTTTGCAAAAGCCTAGGC
CTCCAAAAAAGCCTCCTCACTACTTCTGGAATAGCTCAGAGGCAGAGGCGGCCTCGGCCTCTGCATAAAT
AAAAAAAATTAGTCAGCCATGGGGCGGAGAATGGGCGGAACTGGGCGGAGTTAGGGGCGGGATGGGCGGA
GTTAGGGGCGGGACTATGGTTGCTGACTAATTGAGATGCATGCTTTGCATACTTCTGCCTGCTGGGGAGC
CTGGGGACTTTCCACACCTGGTTGCTGACTAATTGAGATGCATGCTTTGCATACTTCTGCCTGCTGGGGA
GCCTGGGGACTTTCCACACCCTAACTGACACACATTCCACAGAATTAATTCGCGTTAAATTTTTGTTAAA
TCAGCTCATTTTTTAACCAATAGGCCGAAATCGGCAAAATCCCTTATAAATCAAAAGAATAGACCGAGAT
AGGGT
[37 nt withheld, positions 12676-12712]
AAAGAACGTGGACTCCAACGTCAAAGG
[49 nt withheld, positions 12740-12788]
T
[91 nt withheld, positions 12790-12880]
G
[110 nt withheld, positions 12882-12991]
Features (pLannotate 1.2.2; 33 found; start..end, strand, type, name):
     35..56      -  promoter       SV40 promoter (fragment): SV40 enhancer and early promoter
     60..284     -  polyA_signal   bGH poly(A) signal: bovine growth hormone polyadenylation signal
    316..496     -  LTR            5' LTR (truncated): truncated 5' long terminal repeat (LTR) from HIV-1
    503..1084    -  CDS            nef (fragment): NEF_HV1H2 - Experimental evidence at protein level: Swiss-Prot protein existence level 1. Extracellular Nef protein targets CD4(+) T-lymphocytes for apoptosis by interacting with CXCR4 surface receptors. From Human immunodeficiency virus type 1 group M subtype B (isolate HXB2) (HIV-1).
   1021..1609    -  misc_feature   WPRE: woodchuck hepatitis virus posttranscriptional regulatory element
   1609..1633    -  misc_feature   MCS (fragment): pBluescript multiple cloning site
   1634..2350    -  CDS            EGFP: the original enhanced GFP (Yang et al., 1996) mammalian codon-optimized
   2420..2446    -  CDS            3xHA (fragment): three tandem HA epitope tags
   2486..5383    -  CDS            RfxCas13d: RNA-targeting Type VI CRISPR protein from Ruminococcus flavefaciens strain XPD3002 (Konermann et al., 2018)
   5432..6610    -  promoter       EF-1α promoter: strong constitutive promoter for human elongation factor EF-1α
   6617..6683    -  CDS            small t antigen (fragment): SV40 (simian virus 40) small t antigen
   6735..6852    -  misc_feature   cPPT/CTS: central polypurine tract and central termination sequence of HIV-1
   6902..7002    -  CDS            Rev (fragment): human immunodeficiency virus 1 (HIV-1) Rev protein; rev; enhances nuclear export of unspliced and incompletely spliced viral mRNAs
   7379..7612    -  misc_feature   RRE: The Rev response element (RRE) of HIV-1 allows for Rev-dependent mRNA export from the nucleus to the cytoplasm.
   7758..8121    -  CDS            HIV-1 gag (fragment): gag protein from human immunodeficiency virus 1; gag
   8105..8230    -  misc_feature   HIV-1 Ψ: packaging signal of human immunodeficiency virus type 1
   8277..8457    -  LTR            5' LTR (truncated): truncated 5' long terminal repeat (LTR) from HIV-1
   8475..8674    -  promoter       CMV promoter: human cytomegalovirus (CMV) immediate early promoter
   8675..9054    -  enhancer       CMV enhancer: human cytomegalovirus immediate early enhancer
   9209..9261    +  misc_feature   bom (fragment): basis of mobility region from pBR322
   9320..9424    +  promoter       AmpR promoter: bla
   9425..10285   +  CDS            AmpR: β-lactamase; bla; confers resistance to ampicillin, carbenicillin, and related antibiotics
  10456..11044   +  rep_origin     ori: high-copy-number ColE1/pMB1/pBR322/pUC origin of replication
  11227..11319   +  CDS            lacI (fragment): lac repressor; lacI; The lac repressor binds to the lac operator to inhibit transcription in E. coli. This inhibition can be relieved by adding lactose or isopropyl-β-D-thiogalactopyranoside (IPTG).
  11332..11353   +  protein_bind   CAP binding site: CAP binding activates transcription in the presence of cAMP. E. coli catabolite activator protein
  11368..11398   +  promoter       lac promoter: promoter for the E. coli lac operon
  11402..11424   +  protein_bind   lac operator (fragment): The lac repressor binds to the lac operator to inhibit transcription in E. coli. This inhibition can be relieved by adding lactose or isopropyl-β-D-thiogalactopyranoside (IPTG). lac repressor encoded by lacI
  11495..11616   -  polyA_signal   SV40 poly(A) signal: SV40 polyadenylation signal
  11611..11736   -  CDS            ble (fragment): BLE_KLEPN - Experimental evidence at protein level: Swiss-Prot protein existence level 1. Binding protein with a strong affinity to the bleomycin family of antibiotics. Binds to CL990; an antimitotic-antibiotic compound. From Klebsiella pneumoniae.
  11746..12120   -  CDS            BleoR: antibiotic-binding protein; Sh ble from Streptoalloteichus hindustanus; confers resistance to bleomycin, phleomycin, and Zeocin™
  12139..12186   -  promoter       EM7 promoter: synthetic bacterial promoter&nbsp
  12234..12563   -  promoter       SV40 promoter: SV40 enhancer and early promoter
  12577..14      -  rep_origin     f1 ori (across the origin) (sequence partly withheld): f1 bacteriophage origin of replication; arrow indicates direction of (+) strand synthesis
