[The description below was written by a language model from this plasmid's Addgene catalogue record and pLannotate feature annotations shown in this document.]
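Description:
pXR002: EF1a-dCasRx-2A-EGFP is a roughly 13 kb lentiviral transfer plasmid for mammalian expression of a catalytically inactive RNA-targeting CRISPR effector. It is maintained in E. coli through a high-copy ColE1/pUC-type origin and ampicillin resistance (AmpR), and also carries an f1 origin. The viral portion has the layout of a CMV enhancer/promoter-driven HIV-1 vector: a truncated 5' LTR, the Ψ packaging signal with a gag fragment, the RRE for Rev-dependent export of the genomic RNA, and the cPPT/CTS element. WPRE lies downstream of the payload to enhance transcript expression, followed by the second truncated LTR and a bGH polyadenylation signal. The feature table also annotates an SV40 promoter/EM7–BleoR cassette with an SV40 poly(A) signal on the backbone outside the LTRs. The catalogue entry, however, lists only GFP as the selectable marker.

The payload is driven by the strong constitutive human EF-1α promoter. It encodes dCasRx, the Type VI-D Cas13d protein from Ruminococcus flavefaciens XPD3002, carrying the R239A/H244A/R858A/H863A substitutions that make it catalytically inactive. The protein is flanked by N- and C-terminal nuclear localisation signals and carries a C-terminal HA epitope tag. A 2A peptide links it to EGFP, so the two proteins are produced separately from one transcript and fluorescence marks cells expressing dCasRx. No guide RNA cassette is annotated, so guides would have to be supplied from another construct. The record gives the purpose only as providing inactive dCasRx with a 2A-EGFP marker. It comes from work on transcriptome engineering with Type VI-D effectors, and such a protein is suited to programmable RNA binding without cleavage.
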