Addgene plasmid #109050: pXR002: EF1a-dCasRx-2A-EGFP
Purpose: Catalytically inactive dCasRx with 2A-EGFP
Depositing lab: Patrick Hsu. Depositing organization: Salk Institute for Biological Studies. Publication: Transcriptome Engineering with RNA-Targeting Type VI-D CRISPR Effectors. Konermann S, Lotfy P, Brideau NJ, Oki J, Shokhirev MN, Hsu PD. Cell. 2018 Mar 8. pii: S0092-8674(18)30207-1. doi: 10.1016/j.cell.2018.02.033. PubMed 29551272.
Backbone
  Vector backbone: lenti(AMP)
  Total vector size (bp): 12990
  Vector type: Mammalian Expression, Lentiviral, CRISPR
  Selectable markers: GFP
Growth in bacteria
  Bacterial resistance: Ampicillin, 100 μg/mL
  Growth temperature: 37°C
  Growth strain: NEB Stable
  Copy number: High Copy
Gene/Insert
  Gene/Insert name: dCasRx (alt name: NLS-dRfxCas13d-NLS)
  Species: H. sapiens (human); Ruminococcus flavefaciens XPD3002
  Insert size (bp): 3000
  Mutation: R239A/H244A/R858A/H863A
  Tag / fusion protein: NLS (N terminal on insert); NLS (C terminal on insert); HA (C terminal on insert); 2A-eGFP (C terminal on backbone)
Terms and licenses: Academic/Nonprofit Terms; Industry Terms: Not Available to Industry
How to cite: pXR002: EF1a-dCasRx-2A-EGFP was a gift from Patrick Hsu (Addgene plasmid # 109050 ; http://n2t.net/addgene:109050 ; RRID:Addgene_109050)
